>Addgene plasmid #17203 | M62 pPET28a-TEV-human beta cat domain N(1-137) | addgene partial sequence | sequence record 22954 | 17203 with T7
ATTTTGTTTAACTTTAAGAAGGAGATATACCATGGGCAGCAGCCATCATCATCATCATCACAGCAGCGGC
CTGGTGCCGCGCGGCAGCCATATGGCTAGCATGACTGGTGGACAGCAAATGGGTCGCGGATCCGAAAACC
TGTATTTTCAGGGCATGGCTACTCAAGCTGATTTGATGGAGTTGGACATGGCCATGGAACCAGACAGAAA
AGCGGCTGTTAGTCACTGGCAGCAACAGTCTTACCTGGACTCTGGAATCCATTCTGGTGCCACTACCACA
GCTCCTTCTCTGAGTGGTAAAGGCAATCCTGAGGAAGAGGATGTGGATACCTCCCAAGTCCTGTATGAGT
GGGAACAGGGATTTTCTCAGTCCTTCACTCAAGAACAAGTAGCTGATATTGATGGACAGTATGCAATGAC
TCGAGCTCAGAGGGTACGAGCTGCTATGTTCCCTGAGACATTAGATGAGGGCATGCAGATCCCATCTACA
CAGTTTGATGCTGCTCATCCCACTAATGTCCAGCGTTTGGCTGAACCATCACAGATGCTGAAACATGCAG
TTGTATAAGTCGACAAGCTTGCGGCCGCACTCGAGCACCACCACCACCACCACTGAGATCCGGCTGCTAA
CAAAGCCCGAAAGGAAGCTGAGTTGGCTGCTGCCACCGCTGAGCAATAACTAGCATAACCCCTTGGGGCC
TCTAAACGGGTCTTGAGGGGTTTTTTGCTGAAAGGAGGAACTATATCCGGATTGGCGAATGGG
[118 nt withheld, positions 764-881]
NCGTCGCNNTTCCNNAGNNNATNNAGCTCNAAATCGGGGGCTCCCTTTAGGGTTCCGA
