[The description below was written by a language model from this plasmid's Addgene catalogue record.]
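Description:
M62 pPET28a-TEV-human beta cat domain N(1-137) is a bacterial expression plasmid built on the pET-28a backbone (about 5.4 kb without insert) and selected with kanamycin. It carries a 411 bp fragment of human beta-catenin (CTNNB1) encoding only the amino-terminal residues 1-137, the region that precedes the armadillo repeat domain of the protein. The fragment was inserted by restriction cloning between the BamHI and SalI sites; the record does not say whether those sites remain intact.

According to the depositor's description, the encoded product reads, from the amino terminus, as a backbone-derived His tag, a TEV protease recognition site, and then the beta-catenin N-terminal domain. This arrangement allows the recombinant fragment to be captured by immobilized metal affinity chromatography and the tag then to be removed by TEV cleavage, leaving a largely native domain. The record does not explicitly list the promoter or origin of replication and no feature table is provided. However, pET-28 vectors generally drive expression from a T7 promoter under lac operator control, requiring a host that supplies T7 RNA polymerase, and the listing of a T7 primer for 5′ sequencing is consistent with this. The DH5alpha strain named in the record serves for plasmid propagation rather than protein production.

No specific application is stated, but the design suits production and purification of the isolated beta-catenin N-terminal domain in E. coli, for example for biochemical, binding or structural work on this region of the Wnt signalling protein.
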