Addgene plasmid #17203: M62 pPET28a-TEV-human beta cat domain N(1-137)
Depositing lab: Randall Moon. Depositing organization: University of Washington.
Backbone
  Vector backbone: pET-28 a
  Backbone manufacturer: EMD Biosciences
  Backbone size w/o insert (bp): 5400
  Vector type: Bacterial Expression
Growth in bacteria
  Bacterial resistance: Kanamycin, 50 μg/mL
  Growth temperature: 37°C
  Growth strain: DH5alpha
  Copy number: Unknown
Gene/Insert
  Gene/Insert name: beta catenin (alt name: b-catenin)
  Species: H. sapiens (human)
  Insert size (bp): 411
  Mutation: amino-terminal residues 1-137
  Entrez Gene: CTNNB1 (a.k.a. CTNNB, EVR7, MRD19, NEDSDV, armadillo)
  Tag / fusion protein: HIS (N terminal on backbone)
  Cloning method: Restriction Enzyme; 5′ cloning site BamHI (unknown if destroyed); 3′ cloning site SalI (unknown if destroyed)
  Sequencing primers: 5′ T7
Terms and licenses: Academic/Nonprofit Terms; Industry Terms: Not Available to Industry
Depositor comments: Description: This is an amino terminal HIS tag, then TEV protease site, then human beta catenin amino terminal residues 1-137, cloned into BamHI and SalI sites. Reference: Made by Ken-Ichi Takemaru.
How to cite: M62 pPET28a-TEV-human beta cat domain N(1-137) was a gift from Randall Moon (Addgene plasmid # 17203 ; http://n2t.net/addgene:17203 ; RRID:Addgene_17203)
